>Addgene plasmid #55336 | mTagBFP2-Zyxin-6 | depositor partial sequence | sequence record 85741 | insert sequence
CAGATCCGCTAGCGCTACCGGACTCAGATCTCGAGCTCAAGCTTCGAATTCCATGGCGGCCCCCCGCCCG
TCTCCCGCGATCCCCGTTTCGGTCTCGGCTCCGGCTTTTTACGCCCCGCAGAAGAAGTTCGGCCCTGTGG
TGGCCCCAAAGCCCAAAGTGAATCCCTTCCGGCCCAGGGACAGCGAGCCTCCCCCGGCACCCGGGGCCCA
GCGCGCACAGATGGGCCGGGTGGGCGATATTCCCCCGCCGCCCCCGGAAGACTTTCCCCTGCCTCCACCT
CCCCTTGCTGGGGATGGCGACGATGCAGAGGGTGCTCTGGGAGGTGCCTTCCCGCCGCCCCCTCCCCCGA
TCGAGGAATCATTTCCCCCTGCGCCTCTGGAGGAGGAGATCTTCCCTTCCCCGCCGCCTCCTCCGGAGGA
GGAGGGAGGGCCTGAGGCCCCCATACCGCCCCCACCACAGCCCAGGGAGAAGGTGAGCAGTATTGATTTG
GAGATCGACTCTCTGTCCTCACTGCTGGATGACATGACCAAGAATGATCCTTTCAAAGCCCGGGTGTCAT
CTGGATATGTGCCCCCACCAGTGGCCACTCCATTCAGTTCCAAGTCCAGTACCAAGCCTGCAGCCGGGGG
CACAGCACCCCTGCCTCCTTGGAAGTCCCCTTCCAGCTCCCAGCCTCTGCCCCAGGTTCCGGCTCCGGCT
CAGAGCCAGACACAGTTCCATGTTCAGCCCCAGCCCCAGCCCAAGCCTCAGGTCCAACTCCATGTCCAGT
CCCAGACCCAGCCTGTGTCTTTGGCTAACACCCAGCCCCGAGGGCCCCCAGCCTCATCTCCGGCTCCAGC
CCCTAAGTTTTCTCCAGTGACTCCTAAGTTTACTCCTGTGGCTTCCAAGTTCAGTCCTGGAGCCCCAGGT
GGATCTGGGTCACAACCAAATCAAAAATTGGGGCACCCCGAAGCTCTTTCTGCTGGCACAGGCTCCCCTC
AACCTCCCAGCTTCACCTATGCCCAGCAGAGGGAGAAGCCCCGAGTGCAGGAGAAGCAGCACCCCGTGCC
CCCACCGGCTCAGAACCAAAACCAGGTGCGCTCCCCTGGGGCCCCAGGGCCCCTGACTCTGAAGGAGGTG
GAGGAGCTGGAGCAGCTGACCCAGCAGCTAATGCAGGACATGGAGCATCCTCAGAGGCAGAATGTGGCTG
TCAACGAACTCTGCGGCCGATGCCATCAACCCCTGGCCCGGGCGCAGCCAGCCGTCCGCGCTCTAGGGCA
GCTGTTCCACATCGCCTGCTTCACCTGCCACCAGTGTGCGCAGCAGCTCCAGGGCCAGCAGTTCTACAGT
CTGGAGGGGGCGCCGTACTGCGAGGGCTGTTACACTGACACCCTGGAGAAGTGTAACACCTGCGGGGAGC
CCATCACTGACCGCATGCTGAGGGCCACGGGCAAGGCCTATCACCCGCACTGCTTCACCTGTGTGGTCTG
CGCCCGCCCCCTGGAGGGCACCTCCTTCATCGTGGACCAGGCCAACCGGCCCCACTGTGTCCCCGACTAC
CACAAGCAGTACGCCCCGAGGTGCTCCGTCTGCTCTGAGCCCATCATGCCTGAGCCTGGCCGAGATGAGA
CTGTGCGAGTGGTCGCCCTGGACAAGAACTTCCACATGAAGTGTTACAAGTGTGAGGACTGCGGGAAGCC
CCTGTCGATTGAGGCAGATGACAATGGCTGCTTCCCCCTGGACGGTCACGTGCTCTGTCGGAAGTGCCAC
ACTGCTAGAGCCCAGACGGATCCACCGGTCGCCACCATGGTGTCTAAGGGCGAAGAGCTGATTAAGGAGA
ACATGCACATGAAGCTGTACATGGAGGGCACCGTGGACAACCATCACTTCAAGTGCACATCCGAGGGCGA
AGGCAAGCCCTACGAGGGCACCCAGACCATGAGAATCAAGGTGGTCGAGGGCGGCCCTCTCCCCTTCGCC
TTCGACATCCTGGCTACTAGCTTCCTCTACGGCAGCAAGACCTTCATCAACCACACCCAGGGCATCCCCG
ACTTCTTCAAGCAGTCCTTCCCTGAGGGCTTCACATGGGAGAGAGTCACCACATACGAAGACGGGGGCGT
GCTGACCGCTACCCAGGACACCAGCCTCCAGGACGGCTGCCTCATCTACAACGTCAAGATCAGAGGGGTG
AACTTCACATCCAACGGCCCTGTGATGCAGAAGAAAACACTCGGCTGGGAGGCCTTCACCGAGACGCTGT
ACCCCGCTGACGGCGGCCTGGAAGGCAGAAACGACATGGCCCTGAAGCTCGTGGGCGGGAGCCATCTGAT
CGCAAACGCCAAGACCACATATAGATCCAAGAAACCCGCTAAGAACCTCAAGATGCCTGGCGTCTACTAT
GTGGACTACAGACTGGAAAGAATCAAGGAGGCCAACAACGAGACCTACGTCGAGCAGCACGAGGTGGCAG
TGGCCAGATACTGCGACCTCCCTAGCAAACTGGGGCACAAGCTTAATTAAGCGGCCGCGACTCTAGATCA
TAATCAGCCATACCACATT
