[The description below was written by a language model from this plasmid's Addgene catalogue record.]
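Description:
mTagBFP2-Zyxin-6 is a mammalian expression plasmid that produces human zyxin fused to the monomeric blue fluorescent protein mTagBFP2. It is built on an mTagBFP2 backbone of about 4.75 kb (without insert). It is maintained in E. coli as a high-copy plasmid under kanamycin selection, and it carries a neomycin resistance marker so that transfected mammalian cells can be selected with G418 to derive stable lines. No feature table accompanies the record, so the origin of replication and the exact layout of the resistance cassette are not stated. The listed 3′ sequencing primer does imply an SV40 polyadenylation signal downstream of the coding region.

The fusion is driven by the CMV promoter, a strong constitutive promoter active in most cultured mammalian cell types. The record lists mTagBFP2 as a C-terminal tag supplied by the backbone, which places zyxin upstream of the fluorescent protein. The "6" in the name probably refers to the length of the linker between the two parts, but the record does not say so, and the cloning method is listed as unknown.

Zyxin is a focal adhesion protein, and the stated purpose of the construct is to label focal adhesions. The fusion therefore serves as a blue localization marker for imaging these structures by fluorescence microscopy, with excitation at 399 nm and emission at 456 nm. Its blue emission should allow it to be combined with green, yellow or red fluorescent fusions in multicolour experiments. It was deposited in connection with work describing mTagBFP2 as an enhanced blue fluorescent protein with a chemically stable chromophore.
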