Addgene plasmid #55336: mTagBFP2-Zyxin-6
Purpose: Localization: Focal Adhesions, Excitation: 399, Emission: 456
Depositing lab: Michael Davidson. Publication: An enhanced monomeric blue fluorescent protein with the high chemical stability of the chromophore. Subach OM, Cranfill PJ, Davidson MW, Verkhusha VV. PLoS One. 2011;6(12):e28674. Epub 2011 Dec 8. 10.1371/journal.pone.0028674 PubMed 22174863.
Backbone
  Vector backbone: mTagBFP2
  Backbone size w/o insert (bp): 4750
  Vector type: Mammalian Expression
  Selectable markers: Neomycin (select with G418)
Growth in bacteria
  Bacterial resistance: Kanamycin, 50 μg/mL
  Growth temperature: 37°C
  Growth strain: DH5alpha
  Copy number: High Copy
Gene/Insert
  Gene/Insert name: Zyxin (alt name: NM_003461)
  Species: H. sapiens (human)
  Promoter: CMV
  Tag / fusion protein: mTagBFP2 (C terminal on backbone)
  Cloning method: Unknown
  Sequencing primers: 5′ CMV-F; 3′ SV40pA-R
Terms and licenses: Academic/Nonprofit Terms; Industry Terms
Depositor comments: . Excitation = 399; Emission = 456
How to cite: mTagBFP2-Zyxin-6 was a gift from Michael Davidson (Addgene plasmid # 55336)
